Addgene plasmid #219121: SFFV-HHEX-Brd 158
Purpose: Transcription factor HHEX with a specific barcode assigned.
Depositing lab: Filipe Pereira. Depositing organization: Center for Neuroscience and Cell Biology, University of Coimbra. Publication: A combinatorial transcription factor screening platform for immune cell reprogramming. Kurochkin I, Altman AR, Caiado I, Pertiga-Cabral D, Halitzki E, Minaeva M, Zimmermannova O, Henriques-Oliveira L, Klein D, Nair M, Oliveira D, Cajal LR, Knittel R, Feick C, Ringner M, Martin M, Cirovic B, Pires CF, Rosa FF, Sitnicka E, Theis FJ, Pereira CF. Cell Syst. 2026 Jan 21;17(1):101457. doi: 10.1016/j.cels.2025.101457. Epub 2026 Jan 14. PubMed 41539305.
Backbone
  Vector backbone: SFFV-MCS
  Backbone size w/o insert (bp): 6638
  Vector type: Lentiviral
Growth in bacteria
  Bacterial resistance: Ampicillin, 100 μg/mL
  Growth temperature: 37°C
  Growth strain: NEB Stable
  Copy number: High Copy
Gene/Insert
  Gene/Insert name: HHEX
  Species: H. sapiens (human)
  Insert size (bp): 813
  Entrez Gene: HHEX (a.k.a. HEX, HMPH, HOX11L-PEN, PRH, PRHX)
  Promoter: The spleen focus-forming virus (SFFV) promoter
  Cloning method: Restriction Enzyme; 5′ cloning site Bsp119I (not destroyed); 3′ cloning site BstHI (not destroyed)
Terms and licenses: Academic/Nonprofit Terms; Industry Terms: Not Available to Industry
Depositor comments: Barcode sequence cloned into XbaI restriction site. Design of plasmid is as follows: SFFV-[TF sequence]-WPRE-[Barcode sequence].
How to cite: SFFV-HHEX-Brd 158 was a gift from Filipe Pereira (Addgene plasmid # 219121 ; http://n2t.net/addgene:219121 ; RRID:Addgene_219121)
