[The description below was written by a language model from this plasmid's Addgene catalogue record and pLannotate feature annotations shown in this document.]
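Description:
SFFV-HHEX-Brd 158 is a lentiviral transfer plasmid built on the SFFV-MCS backbone that expresses the human homeobox transcription factor HHEX together with a construct-specific DNA barcode. It is propagated in E. coli as a high-copy plasmid through a ColE1/pUC-type origin and selected with ampicillin via the β-lactamase gene. The backbone also retains pBluescript-derived remnants: an f1 origin, lacZα and lac regulatory fragments, and T7 and T3 promoters. The full sequence record is 7,451 nt, consistent with the 813 bp insert in the 6,638 bp backbone.

The viral portion has a third-generation, self-inactivating layout. An RSV promoter drives a truncated HIV-1 5' LTR, followed by the Ψ packaging signal with a gag fragment, the Rev response element and the cPPT/CTS. It ends in a ΔU3 3' LTR, with an SV40 polyadenylation signal and SV40 origin sequence downstream. Within this frame, the spleen focus-forming virus LTR promoter drives the HHEX coding sequence, which was inserted by restriction cloning between flanking multiple-cloning-site fragments. A WPRE sits downstream to enhance transcript stability and expression. According to the depositor, the barcode was cloned into an XbaI site after the WPRE, giving the order SFFV, transcription factor, WPRE, barcode. The barcode itself is not annotated in the feature table. In this position it should be carried in the 3' region of the transgene transcript and in the integrated provirus, so the delivered factor could be identified by sequencing. No mammalian selection marker or fluorescent reporter is annotated.

The plasmid belongs to a barcoded transcription factor collection from a combinatorial screening platform for immune cell reprogramming, in which each factor has its own barcode.
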