Features (pLannotate 1.2.2; 29 found; start..end, strand, type, name):
     94..112     -  promoter       T7 promoter: promoter for bacteriophage T7 RNA polymerase
    120..275     +  CDS            lacZα (fragment): LacZα fragment of β-galactosidase; lacZ fragment
    280..708     +  rep_origin     f1 ori (sequence partly withheld): f1 bacteriophage origin of replication; arrow indicates direction of (+) strand synthesis
    761..865     +  promoter       AmpR promoter: bla
    866..1726    +  CDS            AmpR: β-lactamase; bla; confers resistance to ampicillin, carbenicillin, and related antibiotics
   1897..2485    +  rep_origin     ori: high-copy-number ColE1/pMB1/pBR322/pUC origin of replication
   2668..2760    +  CDS            lacI (fragment): lac repressor; lacI; The lac repressor binds to the lac operator to inhibit transcription in E. coli. This inhibition can be relieved by adding lactose or isopropyl-β-D-thiogalactopyranoside (IPTG).
   2773..2794    +  protein_bind   CAP binding site: CAP binding activates transcription in the presence of cAMP. E. coli catabolite activator protein
   2809..2839    +  promoter       lac promoter: promoter for the E. coli lac operon
   2847..2863    +  protein_bind   lac operator: The lac repressor binds to the lac operator to inhibit transcription in E. coli. This inhibition can be relieved by adding lactose or isopropyl-β-D-thiogalactopyranoside (IPTG). lac repressor encoded by lacI
   2908..2926    +  promoter       T3 promoter: promoter for bacteriophage T3 RNA polymerase
   2954..3180    +  promoter       RSV promoter: Rous sarcoma virus enhancer/promoter
   3181..3361    +  LTR            5' LTR (truncated): truncated 5' long terminal repeat (LTR) from HIV-1
   3408..3533    +  misc_feature   HIV-1 Ψ: packaging signal of human immunodeficiency virus type 1
   3517..3880    +  CDS            HIV-1 gag (fragment): gag protein from human immunodeficiency virus 1; gag
   4026..4259    +  misc_feature   RRE: The Rev response element (RRE) of HIV-1 allows for Rev-dependent mRNA export from the nucleus to the cytoplasm.
   4636..4736    +  CDS            Rev (fragment): human immunodeficiency virus 1 (HIV-1) Rev protein; rev; enhances nuclear export of unspliced and incompletely spliced viral mRNAs
   4755..4872    +  misc_feature   cPPT/CTS: central polypurine tract and central termination sequence of HIV-1
   4906..5307    +  promoter       SFFV promoter: spleen focus-forming virus long terminal repeat (LTR) promoter
   5317..5340    +  misc_feature   MCS (fragment): pBluescript multiple cloning site
   5365..6174    +  CDS            HHEX: HHEX_HUMAN - Also known as HEX, PRH, PRHX. Experimental evidence at protein level: Swiss-Prot protein existence level 1. Recognizes the DNA sequence 5'-ATTAA-3' (By similarity). Transcriptional repressor (By similarity). Activator of WNT-mediated transcription in conjunction with CTNNB1 (PubMed:20028982). Establishes anterior identity at two levels; acts early to enhance canonical WNT- signaling by repressing expression of TLE4, and acts later to inhibit NODAL-signaling by directly targeting NODAL (By similarity). May play a role in hematopoietic differentiation (PubMed:8096636). From Homo sap
   6185..6210    +  misc_feature   MCS (fragment): pBluescript multiple cloning site
   6210..6269    +  CDS            S (fragment): HBSAG_WHV6 - Experimental evidence at transcript level: Swiss-Prot protein existence level 2. The middle envelope protein plays an important role in the budding of the virion. It is involved in the induction of budding in a nucleocapsid independent way. In this process the majority of envelope proteins bud to form subviral lipoprotein particles of 22 nm of diameter that do not contain a nucleocapsid (By similarity). From Woodchuck hepatitis B virus (isolate w64/pWS23) (WHV).
   6401..6804    +  misc_feature   WPRE: woodchuck hepatitis virus posttranscriptional regulatory element
   6862..6921    +  CDS            nef (fragment): NEF_HV1Z2 - Experimental evidence at protein level: Swiss-Prot protein existence level 1. Extracellular Nef protein targets CD4(+) T-lymphocytes for apoptosis by interacting with CXCR4 surface receptors. From Human immunodeficiency virus type 1 group M subtype D (isolate Z2/CDC-Z34) (HIV-1).
   6923..7156    +  LTR            3' LTR (ΔU3): self-inactivating 3' long terminal repeat (LTR) from HIV-1
   7228..7349    +  polyA_signal   SV40 poly(A) signal: SV40 polyadenylation signal
   7368..7389    +  rep_origin     SV40 ori (fragment): SV40 origin of replication
   7389..73      +  rep_origin     SV40 ori (across the origin): SV40 origin of replication
>Addgene plasmid #219121 | SFFV-HHEX-Brd 158 | addgene full sequence | sequence record 448935 | Addgene NGS Result
ATTTATGCAGAGGCCGAGGCCGCCTCGGCCTCTGAGCTATTCCAGAAGTAGTGAGGAGGCTTTTTTGGAG
GCCTAGGGACGTACCCAATTCGCCCTATAGTGAGTCGTATTACGCGCGCTCACTGGCCGTCGTTTTACAA
CGTCGTGACTGGGAAAACCCTGGCGTTACCCAACTTAATCGCCTTGCAGCACATCCCCCTTTCGCCAGCT
GGCGTAATAGCGAAGAGGCCCGCACCGATCGCCCTTCCCAACAGTTGCGCAGCCTGAATGGCGAATGGG
[124 nt withheld, positions 280-403]
C
[91 nt withheld, positions 405-495]
A
[49 nt withheld, positions 497-545]
CCTTTGACGTTGGAGTCCACGTTCTTT
[37 nt withheld, positions 573-609]
ACCCTATCTCGGTCTATTCTTTTGATTTATAAGGGATTTTGCCGATTTCGGCCTATTGGTTAAAAAATGA
GCTGATTTAACAAAAATTTAACGCGAATTTTAACAAAATATTAACGCTTACAATTTAGGTGGCACTTTTC
GGGGAAATGTGCGCGGAACCCCTATTTGTTTATTTTTCTAAATACATTCAAATATGTATCCGCTCATGAG
ACAATAACCCTGATAAATGCTTCAATAATATTGAAAAAGGAAGAGTATGAGTATTCAACATTTCCGTGTC
GCCCTTATTCCCTTTTTTGCGGCATTTTGCCTTCCTGTTTTTGCTCACCCAGAAACGCTGGTGAAAGTAA
AAGATGCTGAAGATCAGTTGGGTGCACGAGTGGGTTACATCGAACTGGATCTCAACAGCGGTAAGATCCT
TGAGAGTTTTCGCCCCGAAGAACGTTTTCCAATGATGAGCACTTTTAAAGTTCTGCTATGTGGCGCGGTA
TTATCCCGTATTGACGCCGGGCAAGAGCAACTCGGTCGCCGCATACACTATTCTCAGAATGACTTGGTTG
AGTACTCACCAGTCACAGAAAAGCATCTTACGGATGGCATGACAGTAAGAGAATTATGCAGTGCTGCCAT
AACCATGAGTGATAACACTGCGGCCAACTTACTTCTGACAACGATCGGAGGACCGAAGGAGCTAACCGCT
TTTTTGCACAACATGGGGGATCATGTAACTCGCCTTGATCGTTGGGAACCGGAGCTGAATGAAGCCATAC
CAAACGACGAGCGTGACACCACGATGCCTGTAGCAATGGCAACAACGTTGCGCAAACTATTAACTGGCGA
ACTACTTACTCTAGCTTCCCGGCAACAATTAATAGACTGGATGGAGGCGGATAAAGTTGCAGGACCACTT
CTGCGCTCGGCCCTTCCGGCTGGCTGGTTTATTGCTGATAAATCTGGAGCCGGTGAGCGTGGGTCTCGCG
GTATCATTGCAGCACTGGGGCCAGATGGTAAGCCCTCCCGTATCGTAGTTATCTACACGACGGGGAGTCA
GGCAACTATGGATGAACGAAATAGACAGATCGCTGAGATAGGTGCCTCACTGATTAAGCATTGGTAACTG
TCAGACCAAGTTTACTCATATATACTTTAGATTGATTTAAAACTTCATTTTTAATTTAAAAGGATCTAGG
TGAAGATCCTTTTTGATAATCTCATGACCAAAATCCCTTAACGTGAGTTTTCGTTCCACTGAGCGTCAGA
CCCCGTAGAAAAGATCAAAGGATCTTCTTGAGATCCTTTTTTTCTGCGCGTAATCTGCTGCTTGCAAACA
AAAAAACCACCGCTACCAGCGGTGGTTTGTTTGCCGGATCAAGAGCTACCAACTCTTTTTCCGAAGGTAA
CTGGCTTCAGCAGAGCGCAGATACCAAATACTGTTCTTCTAGTGTAGCCGTAGTTAGGCCACCACTTCAA
GAACTCTGTAGCACCGCCTACATACCTCGCTCTGCTAATCCTGTTACCAGTGGCTGCTGCCAGTGGCGAT
AAGTCGTGTCTTACCGGGTTGGACTCAAGACGATAGTTACCGGATAAGGCGCAGCGGTCGGGCTGAACGG
GGGGTTCGTGCACACAGCCCAGCTTGGAGCGAACGACCTACACCGAACTGAGATACCTACAGCGTGAGCT
ATGAGAAAGCGCCACGCTTCCCGAAGGGAGAAAGGCGGACAGGTATCCGGTAAGCGGCAGGGTCGGAACA
GGAGAGCGCACGAGGGAGCTTCCAGGGGGAAACGCCTGGTATCTTTATAGTCCTGTCGGGTTTCGCCACC
TCTGACTTGAGCGTCGATTTTTGTGATGCTCGTCAGGGGGGCGGAGCCTATGGAAAAACGCCAGCAACGC
GGCCTTTTTACGGTTCCTGGCCTTTTGCTGGCCTTTTGCTCACATGTTCTTTCCTGCGTTATCCCCTGAT
TCTGTGGATAACCGTATTACCGCCTTTGAGTGAGCTGATACCGCTCGCCGCAGCCGAACGACCGAGCGCA
GCGAGTCAGTGAGCGAGGAAGCGGAAGAGCGCCCAATACGCAAACCGCCTCTCCCCGCGCGTTGGCCGAT
TCATTAATGCAGCTGGCACGACAGGTTTCCCGACTGGAAAGCGGGCAGTGAGCGCAACGCAATTAATGTG
AGTTAGCTCACTCATTAGGCACCCCAGGCTTTACACTTTATGCTTCCGGCTCGTATGTTGTGTGGAATTG
TGAGCGGATAACAATTTCACACAGGAAACAGCTATGACCATGATTACGCCAAGCGCGCAATTAACCCTCA
CTAAAGGGAACAAAAGCTGGAGCTGCAAGCTTAATGTAGTCTTATGCAATACTCTTGTAGTCTTGCAACA
TGGTAACGATGAGTTAGCAACATGCCTTACAAGGAGAGAAAAAGCACCGTGCATGCCGATTGGTGGAAGT
AAGGTGGTACGATCGTGCCTTATTAGGAAGGCAACAGACGGGTCTGACATGGATTGGACGAACCACTGAA
TTGCCGCATTGCAGAGATATTGTATTTAAGTGCCTAGCTCGATACATAAACGGGTCTCTCTGGTTAGACC
AGATCTGAGCCTGGGAGCTCTCTGGCTAACTAGGGAACCCACTGCTTAAGCCTCAATAAAGCTTGCCTTG
AGTGCTTCAAGTAGTGTGTGCCCGTCTGTTGTGTGACTCTGGTAACTAGAGATCCCTCAGACCCTTTTAG
TCAGTGTGGAAAATCTCTAGCAGTGGCGCCCGAACAGGGACTTGAAAGCGAAAGGGAAACCAGAGGAGCT
CTCTCGACGCAGGACTCGGCTTGCTGAAGCGCGCACGGCAAGAGGCGAGGGGCGGCGACTGGTGAGTACG
CCAAAAATTTTGACTAGCGGAGGCTAGAAGGAGAGAGATGGGTGCGAGAGCGTCAGTATTAAGCGGGGGA
GAATTAGATCGCGATGGGAAAAAATTCGGTTAAGGCCAGGGGGAAAGAAAAAATATAAATTAAAACATAT
AGTATGGGCAAGCAGGGAGCTAGAACGATTCGCAGTTAATCCTGGCCTGTTAGAAACATCAGAAGGCTGT
AGACAAATACTGGGACAGCTACAACCATCCCTTCAGACAGGATCAGAAGAACTTAGATCATTATATAATA
CAGTAGCAACCCTCTATTGTGTGCATCAAAGGATAGAGATAAAAGACACCAAGGAAGCTTTAGACAAGAT
AGAGGAAGAGCAAAACAAAAGTAAGACCACCGCACAGCAAGCGGCCGCTGATCTTCAGACCTGGAGGAGG
AGATATGAGGGACAATTGGAGAAGTGAATTATATAAATATAAAGTAGTAAAAATTGAACCATTAGGAGTA
GCACCCACCAAGGCAAAGAGAAGAGTGGTGCAGAGAGAAAAAAGAGCAGTGGGAATAGGAGCTTTGTTCC
TTGGGTTCTTGGGAGCAGCAGGAAGCACTATGGGCGCAGCGTCAATGACGCTGACGGTACAGGCCAGACA
ATTATTGTCTGGTATAGTGCAGCAGCAGAACAATTTGCTGAGGGCTATTGAGGCGCAACAGCATCTGTTG
CAACTCACAGTCTGGGGCATCAAGCAGCTCCAGGCAAGAATCCTGGCTGTGGAAAGATACCTAAAGGATC
AACAGCTCCTGGGGATTTGGGGTTGCTCTGGAAAACTCATTTGCACCACTGCTGTGCCTTGGAATGCTAG
TTGGAGTAATAAATCTCTGGAACAGATTTGGAATCACACGACCTGGATGGAGTGGGACAGAGAAATTAAC
AATTACACAAGCTTAATACACTCCTTAATTGAAGAATCGCAAAACCAGCAAGAAAAGAATGAACAAGAAT
TATTGGAATTAGATAAATGGGCAAGTTTGTGGAATTGGTTTAACATAACAAATTGGCTGTGGTATATAAA
ATTATTCATAATGATAGTAGGAGGCTTGGTAGGTTTAAGAATAGTTTTTGCTGTACTTTCTATAGTGAAT
AGAGTTAGGCAGGGATATTCACCATTATCGTTTCAGACCCACCTCCCAACCCCGAGGGGACCCGACAGGC
CCGAAGGAATAGAAGAAGAAGGTGGAGAGAGAGACAGAGACAGATCCATTCGATTAGTGAACGGATCTCG
ACGGTATCGGTTAACTTTTAAAAGAAAAGGGGGGATTGGGGGGTACAGTGCAGGGGAAAGAATAGTAGAC
ATAATAGCAACAGACATACAAACTAAAGAATTACAAAAACAAATTACAAAAATTCAAAATTTTATCGATC
ACGAGACTAGCCTCGAGCTGGCTGCAGTAACGCCATTTTGCAAGGCATGGAAAAATACCAAACCAAGAAT
AGAGAAGTTCAGATCAAGGGCGGGTACATGAAAATAGCTAACGTTGGGCCAAACAGGATATCTGCGGTGA
GCAGTTTCGGCCCCGGCCCGGGGCCAAGAACAGATGGTCACCGCAGTTTCGGCCCCGGCCCGAGGCCAAG
AACAGATGGTCCCCAGATATGGCCCAACCCTCAGCAGTTTCTTAAGACCCATCAGATGTTTCCAGGCTCC
CCCAAGGACCTGAAATGACCCTGCGCCTTATTTGAATTAACCAATCAGCCTGCTTCTCGCTTCTGTTCGC
GCGCTTCTGCTTCCCGAGCTCTATAAAAGAGCTCACAACCCCTCACTCGGCGCGCCAGTCCTCCGACAGA
CTGAGTCGGCCGGTCGAATCAAGCTTATCGATACCGTCGACGGATCCGCTAGCCCGCGGTTCGAAATGCA
GTACCCGCACCCCGGGCCGGCGGCGGGCGCCGTGGGGGTGCCGCTGTACGCGCCCACGCCGCTGCTGCAA
CCCGCACACCCGACGCCCTTTTACATCGAGGACATCCTGGGCCGCGGGCCCGCCGCGCCCACGCCCGCCC
CCACGCTGCCGTCCCCCAACTCCTCCTTCACCAGCCTCGTGTCCCCCTACCGGACCCCGGTGTACGAGCC
CACGCCGATCCATCCAGCCTTCTCGCACCACTCCGCCGCCGCGCTGGCCGCTGCCTACGGACCCGGCGGC
TTCGGGGGCCCTCTGTACCCCTTCCCGCGGACGGTGAACGACTACACGCACGCCCTGCTCCGCCACGACC
CCCTGGGCAAACCTCTACTCTGGAGCCCCTTCTTGCAGAGGCCTCTGCATAAAAGGAAAGGCGGCCAGGT
GAGATTCTCCAACGACCAGACCATCGAGCTGGAGAAGAAATTCGAGACGCAGAAATATCTCTCTCCGCCC
GAGAGGAAGCGTCTGGCCAAGATGCTGCAGCTCAGCGAGAGACAGGTCAAAACCTGGTTTCAGAATCGAC
GCGCTAAATGGAGGAGACTAAAACAGGAGAACCCTCAAAGCAATAAAAAAGAAGAACTGGAAAGTTTGGA
CAGTTCCTGTGATCAGAGGCAAGATTTGCCCAGTGAACAGAATAAAGGTGCTTCTTTGGATAGCTCTCAA
TGTTCGCCCTCCCCTGCCTCCCAGGAAGACCTTGAATCAGAGATTTCAGAGGATTCTGATCAGGAAGTGG
ACATTGAGGGCGATAAAAGCTATTTTAATGCTGGATAGACCGGTCGGATCCCCCGGGCTGCAGGAATTCG
AGCATCTTACCGCCATTTATTCCCATATTTGTTCTGTTTTTCTTGATTTGGGTATACATTTAAATGTTAA
TAAAACAAAATGGTGGGGCAATCATTTACATTTTTAGGGATATGTAATTACTAGTTCAGGTGTATTGCCA
CAAGACAAACATGTTAAGAAACTTTCCCGTTATTTACGCTCTGTTCCTGTTAATCAACCTCTGGATTACA
AAATTTGTGAAAGATTGACTGATATTCTTAACTATGTTGCTCCTTTTACGCTGTGTGGATATGCTGCTTT
AATGCCTCTGTATCATGCTATTGCTTCCCGTACGGCTTTCGTTTTCTCCTCCTTGTATAAATCCTGGTTG
CTGTCTCTTTATGAGGAGTTGTGGCCCGTTGTCCGTCAACGTGGCGTGGTGTGCTCTGTGTTTGCTGACG
CAACCCCCACTGGCTGGGGCATTGCCACCACCTGTCAACTCCTTTCTGGGACTTTCGCTTTCCCCCTCCC
GATCGCCACGGCAGAACTCATCGCCGCCTGCCTTGCCCGCTGCTGGACAGGGGCTAGGTTGCTGGGCACT
GATAATTCCGTGGTGTTGTCGGGGAAGCTGACGTCCTTTGCAATTCGATATCAAGCTGTACCTTCTAGAT
GTACATCGGTTTGAGCGCTTCTAGACCAATGACTTACAAGGCAGCTGTAGATCTTAGCCACTTTTTAAAA
GAAAAGGGGGGACTGGAAGGGCTAATTCACTCCCAACGAAGACAAGATCTGCTTTTTGCTTGTACTGGGT
CTCTCTGGTTAGACCAGATCTGAGCCTGGGAGCTCTCTGGCTAACTAGGGAACCCACTGCTTAAGCCTCA
ATAAAGCTTGCCTTGAGTGCTTCAAGTAGTGTGTGCCCGTCTGTTGTGTGACTCTGGTAACTAGAGATCC
CTCAGACCCTTTTAGTCAGTGTGGAAAATCTCTAGCAGTAGTAGTTCATGTCATCTTATTATTCAGTATT
TATAACTTGCAAAGAAATGAATATCAGAGAGTGAGAGGAACTTGTTTATTGCAGCTTATAATGGTTACAA
ATAAAGCAATAGCATCACAAATTTCACAAATAAAGCATTTTTTTCACTGCATTCTAGTTGTGGTTTGTCC
AAACTCATCAATGTATCTTATCATGTCTGGCTCTAGCTATCCCGCCCCTAACTCCGCCCATCCCGCCCCT
AACTCCGCCCAGTTCCGCCCATTCTCCGCCCCATGGCTGACTAATTTTTTTT
