>Addgene plasmid #219121 | SFFV-HHEX-Brd 158 | depositor partial sequence | sequence record 427843 | TF ORF
ATGCAGTACCCGCACCCCGGGCCGGCGGCGGGCGCCGTGGGGGTGCCGCTGTACGCGCCCACGCCGCTGC
TGCAACCCGCACACCCGACGCCCTTTTACATCGAGGACATCCTGGGCCGCGGGCCCGCCGCGCCCACGCC
CGCCCCCACGCTGCCGTCCCCCAACTCCTCCTTCACCAGCCTCGTGTCCCCCTACCGGACCCCGGTGTAC
GAGCCCACGCCGATCCATCCAGCCTTCTCGCACCACTCCGCCGCCGCGCTGGCCGCTGCCTACGGACCCG
GCGGCTTCGGGGGCCCTCTGTACCCCTTCCCGCGGACGGTGAACGACTACACGCACGCCCTGCTCCGCCA
CGACCCCCTGGGCAAACCTCTACTCTGGAGCCCCTTCTTGCAGAGGCCTCTGCATAAAAGGAAAGGCGGC
CAGGTGAGATTCTCCAACGACCAGACCATCGAGCTGGAGAAGAAATTCGAGACGCAGAAATATCTCTCTC
CGCCCGAGAGGAAGCGTCTGGCCAAGATGCTGCAGCTCAGCGAGAGACAGGTCAAAACCTGGTTTCAGAA
TCGACGCGCTAAATGGAGGAGACTAAAACAGGAGAACCCTCAAAGCAATAAAAAAGAAGAACTGGAAAGT
TTGGACAGTTCCTGTGATCAGAGGCAAGATTTGCCCAGTGAACAGAATAAAGGTGCTTCTTTGGATAGCT
CTCAATGTTCGCCCTCCCCTGCCTCCCAGGAAGACCTTGAATCAGAGATTTCAGAGGATTCTGATCAGGA
AGTGGACATTGAGGGCGATAAAAGCTATTTTAATGCTGGATAG
