>Addgene plasmid #219121 | SFFV-HHEX-Brd 158 | depositor partial sequence | sequence record 427844 | Barcode sequence
TGTACATCGGTTTGAGCGCT
